>Addgene plasmid #15458 | pLL39 | depositor full sequence | sequence record 8297 | Author sequence
GAATTCGAGCTCGGTACCCGGGGATCCTCTAGAGTCGACCTGCAGGCATGCAAGCTTTTTTATTACCTAC
AACTTCTTTAGCACTTAAACGACCATCATCAGTTATTGGAACAACGCCATAATGCATATGTGGTGTTTTT
TCGTCCATGTGAACTGTTGCATATAATAAATTATCTTTACCGTATTCTTGTTCTAAAAACTCTTTAGCAT
ATTCAAAAAACTGCTTTGTATCTTCTGGCGTTTGATTATCAAAGAAATCATTGTCTGATGTAATTAAACC
ATCAATGTGTTTAATCGCGTCTGTTCTAATTTTTCTTTTGCCTGTATAATTCTGTTCGATTTTTTCATCA
ATCAAGTTATTAAAATTCTGTTTATTAGCATTTACCAAATCATAATTTAAGTAAGTTTTACTATGGTCTA
TATCTTCATTTTCATAATTATTATTTTCTCTTTGAACATGTTTTTGTATGCCCGTTGTATTTGTTCCAGA
TTTAACTTTTGAAACTCTAACAATGGAATAAGACATATAAAAATCACTCCTAAGCACAAAGGTTTTATGT
GTATTTAATAGTTTAAGTCTAACACACTAGACTTATTTTTAATAAGTCGTTAATACGTGTGCTCTGCGAG
GCTTAAACCTGTTTTTGCTAACGCAAAAAATGAGTGGCAAAATGCTAGCCACTCATAGTTCTAAACCAAA
ATATAATATAACTATTCAAACTGCTTTTCAGAACGTTTAAATACAATAATCGTCAAAAGACAACATAAAA
TAATAAGGATAGCCATGGCTACAAGAATATTACTATACACTCCAGAAGAATAATTTATAAATTCCAGAAC
TAGTTTACGATTAATCAATTGTAGTGACAATAAACCTCCTACAATTGCTATACCTGTTCCCTCTGATAAA
AAACTTGTGAAATTTAGCAAACTCATTCCAGAAGCAACTTCTTCTTCAGAAAGACTACTTGATACTATTT
TTGATATAACTGTTTTAGTAAAAGATAATCCGCCCATAACAAATATAAACATAAAAGTAGTCAACCACAT
ACTAAACTCAACAAAAAATGCAATAGTTAAAAAACTTATAGAGATAGACAATGATCCTAAAATAAAAACA
AATAATGATCCTTTTCTATCCACTAAAAAACCACCAAAATAACCAAAAACAATAACACTCATGGTTCCAG
GAAAAATAACACTATTACCTATTGTCGCTACATTTACATGATAAATAGTTTTCATCATATAAGGCACCAT
TGATATAAAACCAGCTACTATAGAAAATATTAGCCCACCAGAAAACAAACCAAGCATAAACGGAATGTTT
TTCCCTAGTTTAGGATTAATAAAAGGGTTAGAAACTCTTGAAATATGTTTAATAAAAATCACAAAAAAGA
TTGTGAAGAGTATTAAAAAAGTCCAATTATAATTTGTCGTAAATAACATAAAACATATAATACTTATAGA
CATTAAAACAATACCTACGATATCTAATGTATTTTTTGTTGATTTACCAGGTACCATTACTTTAATAAGA
AAAGGTATAGTTACTATTGTAATCATAGGAAGTATAAGTAGGTAAGACCAATGAATATAATGTGCTATTA
TTCCCCCTATTGAAGGACCTAACCCTTCACCTAAAGCTACAATTGATCCTATAAAACCAAAGGCTTTGCC
TTGTTTTTTTCTTGTAATATTTCTAGCTACAACCACCATAATCAGTGAAGGGAATGCAGCAGATCCTACT
CCTTGTACTAACCTACCAAAAATCAAAATAAAAAAGTGATTGTGACCAATAAAAGCAATCAATGAACCAA
GACAGCTCAAACTAATACCAATAATTAACAATTTTTTTATATTTATATAATCAGATAATTTTCCATATAC
TGCTGTTCCTATCGAAAAAGTTAACATATATGCAGTGTTTACCCAGTTTGTAATTCCAGGAGTAGTATTA
AAATGATTTGCAATATCAGGTAAAGAAACATTTAAAACCATTTCATTTAATACACTAAAAAATGAAAGAA
TACAAAGCCAAAATAAAACGCTATAAAACAAACCTTTAAATTTTTTATATAAACTAAACAATTTTACCTC
TTTACTTGAGGTGACTAAAGTTTATAGGGGTAAATTATTCTTTCACCTCATATAAATTCCCCAAATTTTT
AAATAGACACTTCATAAAAAAATCCTCCTAAATTAGAATAGTTTAAATATATCATTTTTGTTCAGTAATA
TTAATATGTACACTATTTCCAAAATTTAAATTCATGTTGCCAAAAATCGATTATGTCTTTTGCGGGGCAA
AAAAAGGGCAGATTATTTGAAAAAGGGCAAACGCTTGTGGAAAAGCTAAAAGGTTAAAAATGACAAAAAC
CTTGATACAACAGTGTTTTTGGACGCTCGTGTACGTTAGAGAATGACCGGTTTACCATCATACAAGGATG
GGATTAACTTGTGTTAAAAAGCCTTTAATATCAGTTGTTACAAAGGATTTGTAGCGTCTTTAAAAATAAA
AAAGGGCAGAAAAAGGGCAGATACCTTTTAGTACACAAGTTTTTCTAATTTTTGCTCTAACTCTCTGTCC
ATTTTCTCTGTTACATGTGTATACACCTTTATAGTCGTTTTTTCCAGATCTGGAATTAATGAGGCATTCT
AACATTACAGAAACAATTCAAACGTACTCTCATTTATATACTGATAAAAAACATCAAGCTATGAGCATAT
TTGATTAAACGGTATCAAATTGGTATCAAATAACAATTAAGGAGTTTATAAAATGCGTAATAACAAGCCT
AAAATAAGTATTCAAAACGACCCATGGGAAGTGAAATTTATATACATTTAAATTTCATGAGACAATAAAC
GTTGATTTAATGCGTTTTTTTGCCTTTTTTATTTTCCTTATTTTTTCTGTTTTACAACAAAATGGTATCA
AAAATGGTATCATTTGTAGTTATTTTAGCTTCACATATTAAAACAACCACACTCCTAAATTAATAGGTGG
TGTGGTTTTGTTGGTTGTGTGGGGATCGATAGATCTGGATCTGGATTTTAATGCGGATGTTGCGATTACT
TCGCCAACTATTGCGATAACAAGAAAAAGCCAGCCTTTCATGATATATCTCCCAATTTGTGTAGGGCTTA
TTATGCACGCTTAAAAATAATAAAAGCAGACTTGACCTGATAGTTTGGCTGTGAGCAATTATGTGCTTAG
TGCATCTAACGCTTGAGTTAAGCCGCGCCGCGAAGCGGCGTCGGCTTGAACGAATTGTTAGACATTATTT
GCCGACTACCTTGGTGATCTCGCCTTTCACGTAGTGGACAAATTCTTCCAACTGATCTGCGCGCGAGGCC
AAGCGATCTTCTTCTTGTCCAAGATAAGCCTGTCTAGCTTCAAGTATGACGGGCTGATACTGGGCCGGCA
GGCGCTCCATTGCCCAGTCGGCAGCGACATCCTTCGGCGCGATTTTGCCGGTTACTGCGCTGTACCAAAT
GCGGGACAACGTAAGCACTACATTTCGCTCATCGCCAGCCCAGTCGGGCGGCGAGTTCCATAGCGTTAAG
GTTTCATTTAGCGCCTCAAATAGATCCTGTTCAGGAACCGGATCAAAGAGTTCCTCCGCCGCTGGACCTA
CCAAGGCAACGCTATGTTCTCTTGCTTTTGTCAGCAAGATAGCCAGATCAATGTCGATCGTGGCTGGCTC
GAAGATACCTGCAAGAATGTCATTGCGCTGCCATTCTCCAAATTGCAGTTCGCGCTTAGCTGGATAACGC
CACGGAATGATGTCGTCGTGCACAACAATGGTGACTTCTACAGCGCGGAGAATCTCGCTCTCTCCAGGGG
AAGCCGAAGTTTCCAAAAGGTCGTTGATCAAAGCTCGCCGCGTTGTTTCATCAAGCCTTACGGTCACCGT
AACCAGCAAATCAATATCACTGTGTGGCTTCAGGCCGCCATCCACTGCGGAGCCGTACAAATGTACGGCC
AGCAACGTCGGTTCGAGATGGCGCTCGATGACGCCAACTACCTCTGATAGTTGAGTCGATACTTCGGCGA
TCACCGCTTCCCTCATGATGTTTAACTTTGTTTTAGGGCGACTGCCCTGCTGCGTAACATCGTTGCTGCT
CCATAACATCAAACATCGACCCACGGCGTAACGCGCTTGCTGCTTGGATGCCCGAGGCATAGACTGTACC
CCAAAAAAACAGTCATAACAAGCCATGAAAACCGCCACTGCGCCGTTACCACCGCTGCGTTCGGTCAAGG
TTCTGGACCAGTTGCGTGAGCGCATACGCTACTTGCATTACAGCTTACGAACCGAACAGGCTTATGTCCA
CTGGGTTCGTGCCTTCATCCGTTTCCACGGTGTGCGTCACCCGGCAACCTTGGGCAGCAGCGAAGTCGAG
GCATTTCTGTCCTGGCTGGCGAACGAGCGCAAGGTTTCGGTCTCCACG
[255 nt withheld, positions 4459-4713]
ACGATCATCGTGCGGGAGGGCAAGGGCTCCAAGGATCGGGCCTTGATGTTACCCGAGAGCTTGGCACCCA
GCCTGCGCGAGCAGGGGAATTAATTCCCACGGGTTTTGCTGCCCGCAAACGGGCTGTTCTGGTGTTGCTA
GTTTGTTATCAGAATCGCAGATCCGGCTTCAGCCGGTTTGCCGGCTGAAAGCGCTATTTCTTCCAGAATT
GCCATGATTTTTTCCCCACGGGAGGCGTCACTGGCTCCCGTGTTGTCGGCAGCTTTGATTCGATAAGCAG
CATCGCCTGTTTCAGGCTGTCTATGTGTGACTGTTGAGCTGTAACAAGTTGTCTCAGGTGTTCAATTTCA
TGTTCTAGTTGCTTTGTTTTACTGGTTTCACCTGTTCTATTAGGTGTTACATGCTGTTCATCTGTTACAT
TGTCGATCTGTTCATGGTGAACAGCTTTGAATGCACCAAAAACTCGTAAAAGCTCTGATGTATCTATCTT
TTTTACACCGTTTTCATCTGTGCATATGGACAGTTTTCCCTTTGATATGTAACGGTGAACAGTTGTTCTA
CTTTTGTTTGTTAGTCTTGATGCTTCACTGATAGATACAAGAGCCATAAGAACCTCAGATCCTTCCGTAT
TTAGCCAGTATGTTCTCTAGTGTGGTTCGTTGTTTTTGCGTGAGCCATGAGAACGAACCATTGAGATCAT
ACTTACTTTGCATGTCACTCAAAAATTTTGCCTCAAAACTGGTGAGCTGAATTTTTGCAGTTAAAGCATC
GTGTAGTGTTTTTCTTAGTCCGTTATGTAGGTAGGAATCTGATGTAATGGTTGTTGGTATTTTGTCACCA
TTCATTTTTATCTGGTTGTTCTCAAGTTCGGTTACGAGATCCATTTGTCTATCTAGTTCAACTTGGAAAA
TCAACGTATCAGTCGGGCGGCCTCGCTTATCAACCACCAATTTCATATTGCTGTAAGTGTTTAAATCTTT
ACTTATTGGTTTCAAAACCCATTGGTTAAGCCTTTTAAACTCATGGTAGTTATTTTCAAGCATTAACATG
AACTTAAATTCATCAAGGCTAATCTCTATATTTGCCTTGTGAGTTTTCTTTTGTGTTAGTTCTTTTAATA
ACCACTCATAAATCCTCATAGAGTATTTGTTTTCAAAAGACTTAACATGTTCCAGATTATATTTTATGAA
TTTTTTTAACTGGAAAAGATAAGGCAATATCTCTTCACTAAAAACTAATTCTAATTTTTCGCTTGAGAAC
TTGGCATAGTTTGTCCACTGGAAAATCTCAAAGCCTTTAACCAAAGGATTCCTGATTTCCACAGTTCTCG
TCATCAGCTCTCTGGTTGCTTTAGCTAATACACCATAAGCATTTTCCCTACTGATGTTCATCATCTGAGC
GTATTGGTTATAAGTGAACGATACCGTCCGTTCTTTCCTTGTAGGGTTTTCAATCGTGGGGTTGAGTAGT
GCCACACAGCATAAAATTAGCTTGGTTTCATGCTCCGTTAAGTCATAGCGACTAATCGCTAGTTCATTTG
CTTTGAAAACAACTAATTCAGACATACATCTCAATTGGTCTAGGTGATTTTAATCACTATACCAATTGAG
ATGGGCTAGTCAATGATAATTACTAGTCCTTTTCCTTTGAGTTGTGGGTATCTGTAAATTCTGCTAGACC
TTTGCTGGAAAACTTGTAAATTCTGCTAGACCCTCTGTAAATTCCGGTAGACCTTTGTGTGTTTTTTTTG
TTTATATTCAAGTGGTTATAATTTATAGAATAAAGAAAGAATAAAAAAAGATAAAAAGAATAGATCCCAG
CCCTGTGTATAACTCACTACTTTAGTCAGTTCCGCAGTATTACAAAAGGATGTCGCAAACGCTGTTTGCT
CCTCTACAAAACAGACCTTAAAACCCTAAAGGCTTAAGTAGCACCCTCGCAAGCTCGGGCAAATCGCTGA
ATATTCCTTTTGTCTCCGACCATCAGGCACCTGAGTCGCTGTCTTTTTCGTGACATTCAGTTCGCTGCGC
TCACGGCTCTGGCAGTGAATGGGGGTAAATGGCACTACAGGCGCCTTTTATGGATTCATGCAAGGAAACT
ACCCATAATACAAGAAAAGCCCGTCACGGGCTTCTCAGGGCGTTTTATGGCGGGTCTGCTATGTGGTGCT
ATCTGACTTTTTGCTGTTCAGCAGTTCCTGCCCTCTGATTTTCCAGTCTGACCACTTCGGATTATCCCGT
GACAGGTCATTCAGACTGGCTAATGCACCCAGTAAGGCAGCGGTATCATCAACAGGCTTACCCGTCTTAC
TGTCGGGAATTCCGATCCCCAATTCCTGGCAGTTTATGGCGGGCGTCCTGCCCGCCACCCTCCGGGCCGT
TGCTTCGCAACGTTCAAATCCGCTCCCGGCGGATTTGTCCTACTCAGGAGAGCGTTCACCGACAAACAAC
AGATAAAACGAAAGGCCCAGTCTTTCGACTGAGCCTTTCGTTTTATTTGATGCCTGGGGAATTAATTCCT
GGCAGTTTATGGCGGGCGTCCTGCCCGCCACCCTCCGGGCCGTTGCTTCGCAACGTTCAAATCCGCTCCC
GGCGGATTTGTCCTACTCAGGAGAGCGTTCACCGACAAACAACAGATAAAACGAAAGGCCCAGTCTTTCG
ACTGAGCCTTTCGTTTTATTTGATGCCTGGGGAATTAATTCCTGGCAGTTTATGGCGGGCGTCCTGCCCG
CCACCCTCCGGGCCGTTGCTTCGCAACGTTCAAATCCGCTCCCGGCGGATTTGTCCTACTCAGGAGAGCG
TTCACCGACAAACAACAGATAAAACGAAAGGCCCAGTCTTTCGACTGAGCCTTTCGTTTTATTTGATGCC
TGGGGAATTAATTCCTGGCAGTTTATGGCGGGCGTCCTGCCCGCCACCCTCCGGGCCGTTGCTTCGCAAC
GTTCAAATCCGCTCCCGGCGGATTTGTCCTACTCAGGAGAGCGTTCACCGACAAACAACAGATAAAACGA
AAGGCCCAGTCTTTCGACTGAGCCTTTCGTTTTATTTGATGCCTGGGGAATTAATTCCTGGCAGTTTATG
GCGGGCGTCCTGCCCGCCACCCTCCGGGCCGTTGCTTCGCAACGTTCAAATCCGCTCCCGGCGGATTTGT
CCTACTCAGGAGAGCGTTCACCGACAAACAACAGATAAAACGAAAGGCCCAGTCTTTCGACTGAGCCTTT
CGTTTTATTTGATGCCTGGGGAATTGGGAATTGATCCGCTGTAATGGGCCCAATCACTAGTGAATTCCCG
AAGCTTAGATCTAATC
Features (pLannotate 1.2.2; 15 found; start..end, strand, type, name):
      1..57      +  misc_feature   MCS: pUC18/19 multiple cloning site
     53..526     -  CDS            pre (fragment): PRE3_STAAC - Protein inferred from homology: Swiss-Prot protein existence level 3. The interaction of the RSA site and the PRE protein may not only serves a function in plasmid maintenance, but may also contributes to the distribution of small antibiotic resistance plasmids among Gram- positive bacteria. From Staphylococcus aureus (strain COL).
    715..2091    -  CDS            tet: TCR_STAAU - Also known as tet(K). Protein inferred from homology: Swiss-Prot protein existence level 3. Resistance to tetracycline by an active tetracycline efflux. This is an energy-dependent process that decreases the accumulation of the antibiotic in whole cells. This protein functions as a metal- tetracycline/H(+) antiporter. From Staphylococcus aureus.
   2551..2634    -  CDS            int (fragment): VINT_BPL54 - Protein inferred from homology: Swiss-Prot protein existence level 3. Integrase is necessary for integration of the phage into the host genome by site-specific recombination. In conjunction with excisionase, integrase is also necessary for excision of the prophage from the host genome. It may bind the DNA. From Staphylococcus phage L54a (Bacteriophage L54a).
   3053..3121    -  CDS            qacE (fragment): QACE_ECOLX - Protein inferred from homology: Swiss-Prot protein existence level 3. Multidrug exporter. Is implicated for the resistance to bacteriocidal quaternary ammonium compounds. From Escherichia coli.
   3285..4076    -  CDS            SmR: aminoglycoside adenylyltransferase (Murphy, 1985); aadA; confers resistance to spectinomycin and streptomycin
   4083..4139    -  CDS            GmR (fragment): gentamycin acetyltransferase; aacC1; confers resistance to gentamycin
   4225..4797    +  CDS            int (fragment) (sequence partly withheld): INT2_ECOLX - Protein inferred from homology: Swiss-Prot protein existence level 3. Putative integrase believed to be involved in the insertion of antibiotic resistance genes into plasmids and transposons. From Escherichia coli.
   5328..6278    -  CDS            Rep101: RepA protein needed for replication with the pSC101 origin; rep101
   6326..6548    -  rep_origin     pSC101 ori: low-copy replication origin that requires the Rep101 protein
   7126..7212    -  terminator     rrnB T1 terminator: Escherichia coli rrnB; transcription terminator T1 from the E. coli rrnB gene
   7309..7395    -  terminator     rrnB T1 terminator: Escherichia coli rrnB; transcription terminator T1 from the E. coli rrnB gene
   7492..7578    -  terminator     rrnB T1 terminator: Escherichia coli rrnB; transcription terminator T1 from the E. coli rrnB gene
   7675..7761    -  terminator     rrnB T1 terminator: Escherichia coli rrnB; transcription terminator T1 from the E. coli rrnB gene
   7858..7944    -  terminator     rrnB T1 terminator: Escherichia coli rrnB; transcription terminator T1 from the E. coli rrnB gene
