[The description below was written by a language model from this plasmid's Addgene catalogue record and pLannotate feature annotations shown in this document.]
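Description:
pLL39 is an 8,019 bp empty cloning vector catalogued as a Staphylococcus aureus–E. coli shuttle vector and designed for single-copy integration of cloned genes into the S. aureus chromosome. In E. coli it replicates at low copy from the pSC101 origin, supported by the Rep101 (RepA) protein encoded alongside it, and is selected with spectinomycin through an aadA (SmR) adenylyltransferase gene. The fragments of qacE, a gentamicin acetyltransferase and an E. coli integron-type integrase annotated around aadA look like remnants of the resistance cassette's source rather than functional parts. Selection in S. aureus relies on tetracycline, provided by the tet(K) efflux antiporter gene. An adjacent partial pre reading frame appears to be carried over from a small staphylococcal plasmid. No staphylococcal replication origin is annotated, which fits a vector meant to persist in S. aureus only by integrating.

According to the depositor, pLL39 can integrate at either of two chromosomal sites, the phage L54a attB and the phi-11 attB, whereas the related pCL25 uses only the L54a site. The feature table does not annotate the phage attachment sites themselves. It detects only a short fragment matching the L54a integrase, so a functional integrase does not appear to be encoded on the plasmid, and the record does not state how it is supplied. Genes are inserted by restriction cloning into a pUC18/19-type multiple cloning site. The distinguishing feature of pLL39 is a tandem terminator on one side of this site, annotated as five repeated copies of the E. coli rrnB T1 terminator, which blocks read-through into the cloned gene from external chromosomal promoters after integration. No insert or promoter is included, so expression signals must be supplied with the cloned fragment. Its design suits stable single-copy gene insertion in S. aureus.
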