Addgene plasmid #15458: pLL39
Depositing lab: Chia Lee. Depositing organization: University of Arkansas for Medical Sciences (UAMS). Publication: Improved single-copy integration vectors for Staphylococcus aureus. Luong TT, Lee CY. J Microbiol Methods. 2007 Jul . 70(1):186-90. 10.1016/j.mimet.2007.04.007 PubMed 17512993.
Backbone
  Vector backbone: N/A
  Backbone size w/o insert (bp): 8019
  Vector type: S. aureus-E. coli shuttle vector
Growth in bacteria
  Bacterial resistance: Spectinomycin, 50 μg/mL
  Growth temperature: 37°C
  Growth strain: DH5alpha
  Growth instructions: tetracycline/ S. aureus
  Copy number: Low Copy
Gene/Insert
  Gene/Insert name: None
  Insert size (bp): 8019
  GenBank ID: EF540896
  Cloning method: Restriction Enzyme
  Sequencing primers: 5′ N/A; 3′ N/A
Terms and licenses: Academic/Nonprofit Terms; Industry Terms: Not Available to Industry
Depositor comments: pCL25 can integrate into the L54a attB site, whereas pLL29 and pLL39 can integrate at either one of the two sites: L54a attB and phi-11 attB. In addition, pLL39 has a tandem terminator at one side of the multiple cloning sites to prevent read through of the cloned gene from an external promoter once integrated into the chromosome.
How to cite: pLL39 was a gift from Chia Lee (Addgene plasmid # 15458 ; http://n2t.net/addgene:15458 ; RRID:Addgene_15458)
