>Addgene plasmid #15458 | pLL39 | addgene partial sequence | sequence record 21921 | 15458 with pCL25-R (CGCCAGAAGATACAAAGCAG)
CATATGCATTATGGCGTTGTTCCAATAACTGATGATGGTCGTTTAAGTGCTAAAGAAGTTGTAGGTAATA
AAAAAGCTTGCATGCCTGCAGGTCGACTCTAGAGGATCCCCGGGTACCGAGCTCGAATTCGATTAGATCT
AAGCTTCGGGAATTCACTAGTGATTGGGCCCATTACAGCGGATCAATTCCCAATTCCCCAGGCATCAAAT
AAAACGAAAGGCTCAGTCGAAAGACTGGGCCTTTCGTTTTATCTGTTGTTTGTCGGTGAACGCTCTCCTG
AGTAGGACAAATCCGCCGGGAGCGGATTTGAACGTTGCGAAGCAACGGCCCGGAGGGTGGCGGGCAGGAC
GCCCGCCATAAACTGCCAGGAATTAATTCCCCAGGCATCAAATAAAACGAAAGGCTCAGTCGAAAGACTG
GGCCTTTCGTTTTATCTGTTGTTTGTCGGTGAACGCTCTCCTGAGTAGGACAAATCCGCCGGGAGCGGAT
TTGAACGTTGCGAAGCAACGGCCCGGA
